>Addgene plasmid #195950 | pCK072 p5E 147bp exorh:EGFP | addgene full sequence | sequence record 385249 | Addgene NGS Result
GTAAAACGACGGCCAGTCTTAAGCTCGGGCCCGAGTTAACGCTACCATGGAGCTCCAAATAATGATTTTA
TTTTGACTGATAGTGACCTGTTCGTTGCAACAAATTGATAAGCAATGCTTTTTTATAATGCCAACTTTGT
ATAGAAAAGTTGGCTCCGAATTCGCCCTTAGATCTGGTACCGCGAGCGCTGCTGTGTCTCCATCTCTGGA
TTATCCCCCTGTCTGACCCCAATCTGACCACTCACTCCTGTAATCTGCCTAATCTGGACTCATGGGGTTC
ACATAAGAGCGCAGCGCCGGCTCTCCGGGCTTCATCTGCGGAGGTGTGCCGATCGTCCACTTCTCCATCA
TGGTGAGCAAGGGCGAGGAGCTGTTCACCGGGGTGGTGCCCATCCCGGTCGAGCTGGACGGCGACGTAAA
CGGCCACAAGTTCAGCGTGTCCGGCGAGGGCGAGGGCGATGCCACCTACGGCAAGCTGACCCTGAAGTTC
ATCTGCACCACCGGCAAGCTGCCCGTGCCCTGGCCCACCCTCGTGACCACCCTGACCTACGGCGTGCAGT
GCTTCAGCCGCTACCCCGACCACATGAAGCAGCACGACTTCTTCAAGTCCGCCATGCCCGAAGGCTACGT
CCAGGAGCGCACCATCTTCTTCAAGGACGACGGCAACTACAAGACCCGCGCCGAGGTGAAGTTCGAGGGC
GACACCCTGGTGAACCGCATCGAGCTGAAGGGCATCGACTTCAAGGAGGACGGCAACATCCTGGGGCACA
AGCTGGAGTACAACTACAACAGCCACAACGTCTATATCATGGCCGACAAGCAGAAGAACGGCATCAAGGT
GAACTTCAAGATCCGCCACAACATCGAGGACGGCAGCGTGCAGCTCGCCGACCACTACCAGCAGAACACC
CCCATCGGCGACGGCCCCGTGCTGCTGCCCGACAACCACTACCTGAGCACCCAGTCCGCCCTGAGCAAAG
ACCCCAACGAGAAGCGCGATCACATGGTCCTGCTGGAGTTCGTGACCGCCGCCGGGATCACTCTCGGCAT
GGACGAGCTGTACAAGTAAGGTACCAGATCTAAGGGCGAATTCGACCCAAGTTTGTACAAAAAAGTTGAA
CGAGAAACGTAAAATGATATAAATATCAATATATTAAATTAGATTTTGCATAAAAAACAGACTACATAAT
ACTGTAAAACACAACATATGCAGTCACTATGAACCAACTACTTAGATGGTATTAGTGACCTGTAGAATTA
ATTCGAGCTCTAGAGCTGCAGGGCGGCCGCGATATCCCCTATAGTGAGTCGTATTACATGGTCATAGCTG
TTTCCTGGCAGCTCTGGCCCGTGTCTCAAAATCTCTGATGTTACATTGCACAAGATAAAAATATATCATC
ATGAACAATAAAACTGTCTGCTTACATAAACAGTAATACAAGGGGTGTTATGAGCCATATTCAACGGGAA
ACGTCGAGGCCGCGATTAAATTCCAACATGGATGCTGATTTATATGGGTATAAATGGGCTCGCGATAATG
TCGGGCAATCAGGTGCGACAATCTATCGCTTGTATGGGAAGCCCGATGCGCCAGAGTTGTTTCTGAAACA
TGGCAAAGGTAGCGTTGCCAATGATGTTACAGATGAGATGGTCAGACTAAACTGGCTGACGGAATTTATG
CCTCTTCCGACCATCAAGCATTTTATCCGTACTCCTGATGATGCATGGTTACTCACCACTGCGATCCCCG
GAAAAACAGCATTCCAGGTATTAGAAGAATATCCTGATTCAGGTGAAAATATTGTTGATGCGCTGGCAGT
GTTCCTGCGCCGGTTGCATTCGATTCCTGTTTGTAATTGTCCTTTTAACAGCGATCGCGTATTTCGTCTC
GCTCAGGCGCAATCACGAATGAATAACGGTTTGGTTGATGCGAGTGATTTTGATGACGAGCGTAATGGCT
GGCCTGTTGAACAAGTCTGGAAAGAAATGCATAAACTTTTGCCATTCTCACCGGATTCAGTCGTCACTCA
TGGTGATTTCTCACTTGATAACCTTATTTTTGACGAGGGGAAATTAATAGGTTGTATTGATGTTGGACGA
GTCGGAATCGCAGACCGATACCAGGATCTTGCCATCCTATGGAACTGCCTCGGTGAGTTTTCTCCTTCAT
TACAGAAACGGCTTTTTCAAAAATATGGTATTGATAATCCTGATATGAATAAATTGCAGTTTCATTTGAT
GCTCGATGAGTTTTTCTAATCAGAATTGGTTAATTGGTTGTAACACTGGCAGAGCATTACGCTGACTTGA
CGGGACGGCGCAAGCTCATGACCAAAATCCCTTAACGTGAGTTACGCGTCGTTCCACTGAGCGTCAGACC
CCGTAGAAAAGATCAAAGGATCTTCTTGAGATCCTTTTTTTCTGCGCGTAATCTGCTGCTTGCAAACAAA
AAAACCACCGCTACCAGCGGTGGTTTGTTTGCCGGATCAAGAGCTACCAACTCTTTTTCCGAAGGTAACT
GGCTTCAGCAGAGCGCAGATACCAAATACTGTTCTTCTAGTGTAGCCGTAGTTAGGCCACCACTTCAAGA
ACTCTGTAGCACCGCCTACATACCTCGCTCTGCTAATCCTGTTACCAGTGGCTGCTGCCAGTGGCGATAA
GTCGTGTCTTACCGGGTTGGACTCAAGACGATAGTTACCGGATAAGGCGCAGCGGTCGGGCTGAACGGGG
GGTTCGTGCACACAGCCCAGCTTGGAGCGAACGACCTACACCGAACTGAGATACCTACAGCGTGAGCTAT
GAGAAAGCGCCACGCTTCCCGAAGGGAGAAAGGCGGACAGGTATCCGGTAAGCGGCAGGGTCGGAACAGG
AGAGCGCACGAGGGAGCTTCCAGGGGGAAACGCCTGGTATCTTTATAGTCCTGTCGGGTTTCGCCACCTC
TGACTTGAGCGTCGATTTTTGTGATGCTCGTCAGGGGGGCGGAGCCTATGGAAAAACGCCAGCAACGCGG
CCTTTTTACGGTTCCTGGCCTTTTGCTGGCCTTTTGCTCACATGTTCTTTCCTGCGTTATCCCCTGATTC
TGTGGATAACCGTATTACCGCCTTTGAGTGAGCTGATACCGCTCGCCGCAGCCGAACGACCGAGCGCAGC
GAGTCAGTGAGCGAGGAAGCGGAAGAGCGCCCAATACGCAAACCGCCTCTCCCCGCGCGTTGGCCGATTC
ATTAATGCAGCTGGCACGACAGGTTTCCCGACTGGAAAGCGGGCAGTGAGCGCAACGCAATTAATACGCG
TACCGCTAGCCAGGAAGAGTTTGTAGAAACGCAAAAAGGCCATCCGTCAGGATGGCCTTCTGCTTAGTTT
GATGCCTGGCAGTTTATGGCGGGCGTCCTGCCCGCCACCCTCCGGGCCGTTGCTTCACAACGTTCAAATC
CGCTCCCGGCGGATTTGTCCTACTCAGGAGAGCGTTCACCGACAAACAACAGATAAAACGAAAGGCCCAG
TCTTCCGACTGAGCCTTTCGTTTTATTTGATGCCTGGCAGTTCCCTACTCTCGCGTTAACGCTAGCATGG
ATGTTTTCCCAGTCACGACGTT
Features (pLannotate 1.2.2; 11 found; start..end, strand, type, name):
     56..141     +  protein_bind   attL1 (fragment): mutant version of attL; recombination site for the Gateway® LR reaction LR Clonase™
    132..152     +  protein_bind   attB4: mutant version of attB; core recombination site for the Gateway® BP reaction BP Clonase™
    350..1069    +  CDS            EGFP: the original enhanced GFP (Yang et al., 1996) mammalian codon-optimized
   1098..1221    +  protein_bind   attR1: mutant version of attR; recombination site for the Gateway® LR reaction LR Clonase™
   1298..1316    -  promoter       T7 promoter: promoter for bacteriophage T7 RNA polymerase
   1450..2259    +  CDS            KanR: aminoglycoside phosphotransferase; aph(3')-Ia; confers resistance to kanamycin in bacteria or G418 (Geneticin®) in eukaryotes
   2406..2994    +  rep_origin     ori: high-copy-number ColE1/pMB1/pBR322/pUC origin of replication
   3177..3269    +  CDS            lacI (fragment): lac repressor; lacI; The lac repressor binds to the lac operator to inhibit transcription in E. coli. This inhibition can be relieved by adding lactose or isopropyl-β-D-thiogalactopyranoside (IPTG).
   3324..3351    -  terminator     rrnB T2 terminator: transcription terminator T2 from the E. coli rrnB gene
   3483..3526    +  terminator     rrnB T1 terminator: Escherichia coli rrnB; transcription terminator T1 from the E. coli rrnB gene
   3573..17      -  CDS            lacZα (fragment) (across the origin): LacZα fragment of β-galactosidase; lacZ fragment
