[The description below was written by a language model from this plasmid's Addgene catalogue record and pLannotate feature annotations shown in this document.]
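Description:
pCK072 p5E 147bp exorh:EGFP is a 5' entry clone for multisite Gateway assembly, built by TOPO cloning into the pENTR5' backbone. It is a small plasmid of about 3.6 kb that is maintained in E. coli at high copy from a ColE1/pUC-type origin and selected with kanamycin through an aph(3')-Ia resistance gene. The annotated backbone also includes rrnB T1 and T2 transcription terminators upstream of the cloning region, which insulate the insert from read-through transcription, a T7 promoter just outside the downstream recombination site, and short lacI and lacZα remnants that have no evident function here.

The insert lies between the Gateway recombination sites, annotated as an attL-type site carrying the attB4 core on one side and attR1 on the other. This is the arrangement expected of a p5E vector, which contributes the first (5') element in an LR reaction. According to the catalogue entry, the payload consists of minimal regulatory elements from the zebrafish exorh gene, 147 bp according to the plasmid name, together with EGFP. The feature table annotates the EGFP coding sequence, while the unannotated stretch between the upstream att site and EGFP presumably holds the exorh element. No polyadenylation signal is annotated after EGFP, and the record does not say how the transcript is terminated.

The stated purpose is a Gateway p5E vector with a reporter, from a toolkit of plasmids for transgenesis in zebrafish and other species. Placing an exorh:EGFP cassette in the 5' position lets it be recombined with middle and 3' entry clones into a destination vector. The record does not detail the expression pattern or whether the cassette is meant to serve as a transgenesis marker.
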