Addgene plasmid #195950: pCK072 p5E 147bp exorh:EGFP
Purpose: Gateway p5E vector with reporter
Depositing lab: Christian Mosimann. Depositing organization: University of Colorado Denver and Anschutz Medical Campus. Publication: Next-generation plasmids for transgenesis in zebrafish and beyond. Kemmler CL, Moran HR, Murray BF, Scoresby A, Klem JR, Eckert RL, Lepovsky E, Bertho S, Nieuwenhuize S, Burger S, D'Agati G, Betz C, Puller AC, Felker A, Ditrychova K, Botschi S, Affolter M, Rohner N, Lovely CB, Kwan KM, Burger A, Mosimann C. Development. 2023 Mar 28:dev.201531. doi: 10.1242/dev.201531. PubMed 36975217.
Backbone
  Vector backbone: pENTR5'
  Vector type: Other
Growth in bacteria
  Bacterial resistance: Kanamycin, 50 μg/mL
  Growth temperature: 37°C
  Growth strain: DH5alpha
  Copy number: High Copy
Gene/Insert
  Gene/Insert name: exorh minimal regulatory elements and EGFP
  Species: D. rerio (zebrafish)
  Cloning method: TOPO Cloning
Terms and licenses: Academic/Nonprofit Terms; Industry Terms: Not Available to Industry
Depositor comments: Please visit https://www.biorxiv.org/content/10.1101/2022.12.13.520107v1.article-info for bioRxiv preprint.
How to cite: pCK072 p5E 147bp exorh:EGFP was a gift from Christian Mosimann (Addgene plasmid # 195950 ; http://n2t.net/addgene:195950 ; RRID:Addgene_195950)
